>Addgene plasmid #50031 | pcDNA3.1(-)-PM-Cpalm-HA-SrtA (pKS37) | depositor full sequence | sequence record 74805 | pcDNA3.1(-)-PM-Cpalm-HA-SrtA (pKS37) sequence 6003 bps
GACGGATCGGGAGATCTCCCGATCCCCTATGGTGCACTCTCAGTACAATCTGCTCTGATGCCGCATAGTT
AAGCCAGTATCTGCTCCCTGCTTGTGTGTTGGAGGTCGCTGAGTAGTGCGCGAGCAAAATTTAAGCTACA
ACAAGGCAAGGCTTGACCGACAATTGCATGAAGAATCTGCTTAGGGTTAGGCGTTTTGCGCTGCTTCGCG
ATGTACGGGCCAGATATACGCGTTGACATTGATTATTGACTAGTTATTAATAGTAATCAATTACGGGGTC
ATTAGTTCATAGCCCATATATGGAGTTCCGCGTTACATAACTTACGGTAAATGGCCCGCCTGGCTGACCG
CCCAACGACCCCCGCCCATTGACGTCAATAATGACGTATGTTCCCATAGTAACGCCAATAGGGACTTTCC
ATTGACGTCAATGGGTGGAGTATTTACGGTAAACTGCCCACTTGGCAGTACATCAAGTGTATCATATGCC
AAGTACGCCCCCTATTGACGTCAATGACGGTAAATGGCCCGCCTGGCATTATGCCCAGTACATGACCTTA
TGGGACTTTCCTACTTGGCAGTACATCTACGTATTAGTCATCGCTATTACCATGGTGATGCGGTTTTGGC
AGTACATCAATGGGCGTGGATAGCGGTTTGACTCACGGGGATTTCCAAGTCTCCACCCCATTGACGTCAA
TGGGAGTTTGTTTTGGCACCAAAATCAACGGGACTTTCCAAAATGTCGTAACAACTCCGCCCCATTGACG
CAAATGGGCGGTAGGCGTGTACGGTGGGAGGTCTATATAAGCAGAGCTCTCTGGCTAACTAGAGAACCCA
CTGCTTACTGGCTTATCGAAATTAATACGACTCACTATAGGGAGACCCAAGCTGGCTAGCGTTTAAACGG
GCCCTCTAGAGCCACCATGGGATGTATAAAATCAAAAGGGAAAGACAGCGCGGGAGCAATCGATGCCTAC
CCATACGACGTACCAGACTACGCACATAGTGCTGGTGGATCCGTCTTGCAAGCACAAATGGCGGCTCAGC
AACTTCCTGTTATAGGGGGCATTGCCATACCAGAGCTTGGCATTAATTTACCAATTTTTAAAGGTTTAGG
AAATACTGAGCTTATTTATGGCGCAGGAACGATGAAAGAAGAACAAGTTATGGGAGGAGAAAATAATTAT
TCTCTTGCCAGTCATCATATTTTTGGAATTACAGGTTCATCTCAAATGCTCTTTTCGCCGCTTGAAAGAG
CACAAAATGGGATGTCCATCTATTTAACAGATAAAGAAAAAATTTACGAATACATCATAAAAGATGTTTT
CACGGTAGCTCCTGAACGCGTTGATGTTATCGATGATACAGCTGGTCTCAAAGAAGTGACTTTAGTGACT
TGTACAGATATCGAAGCAACAGAACGTATTATTGTCAAAGGAGAACTAAAAACAGAATACGACTTTGATA
AAGCGCCCGCCGATGTATTGAAAGCTTTTAATCATTCTTATAACCAAGTATCTACCTAGGAATTCCACCA
CACTGGACTAGTGGATCCGAGCTCGGTACCAAGCTTAAGTTTAAACCGCTGATCAGCCTCGACTGTGCCT
TCTAGTTGCCAGCCATCTGTTGTTTGCCCCTCCCCCGTGCCTTCCTTGACCCTGGAAGGTGCCACTCCCA
CTGTCCTTTCCTAATAAAATGAGGAAATTGCATCGCATTGTCTGAGTAGGTGTCATTCTATTCTGGGGGG
TGGGGTGGGGCAGGACAGCAAGGGGGAGGATTGGGAAGACAATAGCAGGCATGCTGGGGATGCGGTGGGC
TCTATGGCTTCTGAGGCGGAAAGAACCAGCTGGGGCTCTAGGGGGTATCCCC
[124 nt withheld, positions 1873-1996]
C
[91 nt withheld, positions 1998-2088]
A
[49 nt withheld, positions 2090-2138]
CCTTTGACGTTGGAGTCCACGTTCTTT
[37 nt withheld, positions 2166-2202]
ACCCTATCTCGGTCTATTCTTTTGATTTATAAGGGATTTTGCCGATTTCGGCCTATTGGTTAAAAAATGA
GCTGATTTAACAAAAATTTAACGCGAATTAATTCTGTGGAATGTGTGTCAGTTAGGGTGTGGAAAGTCCC
CAGGCTCCCCAGCAGGCAGAAGTATGCAAAGCATGCATCTCAATTAGTCAGCAACCAGGTGTGGAAAGTC
CCCAGGCTCCCCAGCAGGCAGAAGTATGCAAAGCATGCATCTCAATTAGTCAGCAACCATAGTCCCGCCC
CTAACTCCGCCCATCCCGCCCCTAACTCCGCCCAGTTCCGCCCATTCTCCGCCCCATGGCTGACTAATTT
TTTTTATTTATGCAGAGGCCGAGGCCGCCTCTGCCTCTGAGCTATTCCAGAAGTAGTGAGGAGGCTTTTT
TGGAGGCCTAGGCTTTTGCAAAAAGCTCCCGGGAGCTTGTATATCCATTTTCGGATCTGATCAAGAGACA
GGATGAGGATCGTTTCGCATGATTGAACAAGATGGATTGCACGCAGGTTCTCCGGCCGCTTGGGTGGAGA
GGCTATTCGGCTATGACTGGGCACAACAGACAATCGGCTGCTCTGATGCCGCCGTGTTCCGGCTGTCAGC
GCAGGGGCGCCCGGTTCTTTTTGTCAAGACCGACCTGTCCGGTGCCCTGAATGAACTGCAGGACGAGGCA
GCGCGGCTATCGTGGCTGGCCACGACGGGCGTTCCTTGCGCAGCTGTGCTCGACGTTGTCACTGAAGCGG
GAAGGGACTGGCTGCTATTGGGCGAAGTGCCGGGGCAGGATCTCCTGTCATCTCACCTTGCTCCTGCCGA
GAAAGTATCCATCATGGCTGATGCAATGCGGCGGCTGCATACGCTTGATCCGGCTACCTGCCCATTCGAC
CACCAAGCGAAACATCGCATCGAGCGAGCACGTACTCGGATGGAAGCCGGTCTTGTCGATCAGGATGATC
TGGACGAAGAGCATCAGGGGCTCGCGCCAGCCGAACTGTTCGCCAGGCTCAAGGCGCGCATGCCCGACGG
CGAGGATCTCGTCGTGACCCATGGCGATGCCTGCTTGCCGAATATCATGGTGGAAAATGGCCGCTTTTCT
GGATTCATCGACTGTGGCCGGCTGGGTGTGGCGGACCGCTATCAGGACATAGCGTTGGCTACCCGTGATA
TTGCTGAAGAGCTTGGCGGCGAATGGGCTGACCGCTTCCTCGTGCTTTACGGTATCGCCGCTCCCGATTC
GCAGCGCATCGCCTTCTATCGCCTTCTTGACGAGTTCTTCTGAGCGGGACTCTGGGGTTCGAAATGACCG
ACCAAGCGACGCCCAACCTGCCATCACGAGATTTCGATTCCACCGCCGCCTTCTATGAAAGGTTGGGCTT
CGGAATCGTTTTCCGGGACGCCGGCTGGATGATCCTCCAGCGCGGGGATCTCATGCTGGAGTTCTTCGCC
CACCCCAACTTGTTTATTGCAGCTTATAATGGTTACAAATAAAGCAATAGCATCACAAATTTCACAAATA
AAGCATTTTTTTCACTGCATTCTAGTTGTGGTTTGTCCAAACTCATCAATGTATCTTATCATGTCTGTAT
ACCGTCGACCTCTAGCTAGAGCTTGGCGTAATCATGGTCATAGCTGTTTCCTGTGTGAAATTGTTATCCG
CTCACAATTCCACACAACATACGAGCCGGAAGCATAAAGTGTAAAGCCTGGGGTGCCTAATGAGTGAGCT
AACTCACATTAATTGCGTTGCGCTCACTGCCCGCTTTCCAGTCGGGAAACCTGTCGTGCCAGCTGCATTA
ATGAATCGGCCAACGCGCGGGGAGAGGCGGTTTGCGTATTGGGCGCTCTTCCGCTTCCTCGCTCACTGAC
TCGCTGCGCTCGGTCGTTCGGCTGCGGCGAGCGGTATCAGCTCACTCAAAGGCGGTAATACGGTTATCCA
CAGAATCAGGGGATAACGCAGGAAAGAACATGTGAGCAAAAGGCCAGCAAAAGGCCAGGAACCGTAAAAA
GGCCGCGTTGCTGGCGTTTTTCCATAGGCTCCGCCCCCCTGACGAGCATCACAAAAATCGACGCTCAAGT
CAGAGGTGGCGAAACCCGACAGGACTATAAAGATACCAGGCGTTTCCCCCTGGAAGCTCCCTCGTGCGCT
CTCCTGTTCCGACCCTGCCGCTTACCGGATACCTGTCCGCCTTTCTCCCTTCGGGAAGCGTGGCGCTTTC
TCATAGCTCACGCTGTAGGTATCTCAGTTCGGTGTAGGTCGTTCGCTCCAAGCTGGGCTGTGTGCACGAA
CCCCCCGTTCAGCCCGACCGCTGCGCCTTATCCGGTAACTATCGTCTTGAGTCCAACCCGGTAAGACACG
ACTTATCGCCACTGGCAGCAGCCACTGGTAACAGGATTAGCAGAGCGAGGTATGTAGGCGGTGCTACAGA
GTTCTTGAAGTGGTGGCCTAACTACGGCTACACTAGAAGAACAGTATTTGGTATCTGCGCTCTGCTGAAG
CCAGTTACCTTCGGAAAAAGAGTTGGTAGCTCTTGATCCGGCAAACAAACCACCGCTGGTAGCGGTTTTT
TTGTTTGCAAGCAGCAGATTACGCGCAGAAAAAAAGGATCTCAAGAAGATCCTTTGATCTTTTCTACGGG
GTCTGACGCTCAGTGGAACGAAAACTCACGTTAAGGGATTTTGGTCATGAGATTATCAAAAAGGATCTTC
ACCTAGATCCTTTTAAATTAAAAATGAAGTTTTAAATCAATCTAAAGTATATATGAGTAAACTTGGTCTG
ACAGTTACCAATGCTTAATCAGTGAGGCACCTATCTCAGCGATCTGTCTATTTCGTTCATCCATAGTTGC
CTGACTCCCCGTCGTGTAGATAACTACGATACGGGAGGGCTTACCATCTGGCCCCAGTGCTGCAATGATA
CCGCGAGACCCACGCTCACCGGCTCCAGATTTATCAGCAATAAACCAGCCAGCCGGAAGGGCCGAGCGCA
GAAGTGGTCCTGCAACTTTATCCGCCTCCATCCAGTCTATTAATTGTTGCCGGGAAGCTAGAGTAAGTAG
TTCGCCAGTTAATAGTTTGCGCAACGTTGTTGCCATTGCTACAGGCATCGTGGTGTCACGCTCGTCGTTT
GGTATGGCTTCATTCAGCTCCGGTTCCCAACGATCAAGGCGAGTTACATGATCCCCCATGTTGTGCAAAA
AAGCGGTTAGCTCCTTCGGTCCTCCGATCGTTGTCAGAAGTAAGTTGGCCGCAGTGTTATCACTCATGGT
TATGGCAGCACTGCATAATTCTCTTACTGTCATGCCATCCGTAAGATGCTTTTCTGTGACTGGTGAGTAC
TCAACCAAGTCATTCTGAGAATAGTGTATGCGGCGACCGAGTTGCTCTTGCCCGGCGTCAATACGGGATA
ATACCGCGCCACATAGCAGAACTTTAAAAGTGCTCATCATTGGAAAACGTTCTTCGGGGCGAAAACTCTC
AAGGATCTTACCGCTGTTGAGATCCAGTTCGATGTAACCCACTCGTGCACCCAACTGATCTTCAGCATCT
TTTACTTTCACCAGCGTTTCTGGGTGAGCAAAAACAGGAAGGCAAAATGCCGCAAAAAAGGGAATAAGGG
CGACACGGAAATGTTGAATACTCATACTCTTCCTTTTTCAATATTATTGAAGCATTTATCAGGGTTATTG
TCTCATGAGCGGATACATATTTGAATGTATTTAGAAAAATAAACAAATAGGGGTTCCGCGCACATTTCCC
CGAAAAGTGCCACCTGACGTC
Features (pLannotate 1.2.2; 21 found; start..end, strand, type, name):
     28..80      -  misc_feature   bom (fragment): basis of mobility region from pBR322
    235..614     +  enhancer       CMV enhancer: human cytomegalovirus immediate early enhancer
    615..818     +  promoter       CMV promoter: human cytomegalovirus (CMV) immediate early promoter
    814..847     +  LTR            5' LTR (truncated) (fragment): truncated 5' long terminal repeat (LTR) from HIV-1
    863..881     +  promoter       T7 promoter: promoter for bacteriophage T7 RNA polymerase
    978..1003    +  CDS            HA (fragment): HA (human influenza hemagglutinin) epitope tag
   1020..1520    +  CDS            strA (fragment): SRTA_STRA3 - Experimental evidence at protein level: Swiss-Prot protein existence level 1. Transpeptidase that anchors surface proteins to the cell wall. Recognizes and modifies its substrate by proteolytic cleavage of a C-terminal sorting signal. Following cleavage, a covalent intermediate is formed via a thioester bond between the sortase and its substrate, which is then transferred and covalently attached to the cell wall. This sortase recognizes a Leu-Pro-x-Thr-Gly (LPXTG) motif, which is cleaved by the sortase between the threonine and glycine residues (By similarity). Essential for adher
   1603..1827    +  polyA_signal   bGH poly(A) signal: bovine growth hormone polyadenylation signal
   1831..1852    +  promoter       SV40 promoter (fragment): SV40 enhancer and early promoter
   1873..2301    +  rep_origin     f1 ori (sequence partly withheld): f1 bacteriophage origin of replication; arrow indicates direction of (+) strand synthesis
   2315..2644    +  promoter       SV40 promoter: SV40 enhancer and early promoter
   2711..3502    +  CDS            neo: KKA2_KLEPN - Also known as kan, nptII. Experimental evidence at protein level: Swiss-Prot protein existence level 1. Resistance to kanamycin, neomycin, paromomycin, ribostamycin, butirosin and gentamicin B. From Klebsiella pneumoniae.
   3526..3684    +  CDS            ble (fragment): BLE_KLEPN - Experimental evidence at protein level: Swiss-Prot protein existence level 1. Binding protein with a strong affinity to the bleomycin family of antibiotics. Binds to CL990; an antimitotic-antibiotic compound. From Klebsiella pneumoniae.
   3679..3800    +  polyA_signal   SV40 poly(A) signal: SV40 polyadenylation signal
   3873..3889    -  protein_bind   lac operator: The lac repressor binds to the lac operator to inhibit transcription in E. coli. This inhibition can be relieved by adding lactose or isopropyl-β-D-thiogalactopyranoside (IPTG). lac repressor encoded by lacI
   3897..3927    -  promoter       lac promoter: promoter for the E. coli lac operon
   3942..3963    -  protein_bind   CAP binding site: CAP binding activates transcription in the presence of cAMP. E. coli catabolite activator protein
   3976..4068    -  CDS            lacI (fragment): lac repressor; lacI; The lac repressor binds to the lac operator to inhibit transcription in E. coli. This inhibition can be relieved by adding lactose or isopropyl-β-D-thiogalactopyranoside (IPTG).
   4251..4836    -  rep_origin     ori: high-copy-number ColE1/pMB1/pBR322/pUC origin of replication
   5007..5867    -  CDS            AmpR: β-lactamase; bla; confers resistance to ampicillin, carbenicillin, and related antibiotics
   5868..5972    -  promoter       AmpR promoter: bla
