[The description below was written by a language model from this plasmid's Addgene catalogue record and pLannotate feature annotations shown in this document.]
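Description:
pcDNA3.1(-)-PM-Cpalm-HA-SrtA (pKS37) is a mammalian expression plasmid of about 6 kb, built on the pcDNA3.1(-) backbone to produce Streptococcus pyogenes sortase A (SrtA) at the plasma membrane of mammalian cells. It is propagated in E. coli through a high-copy ColE1/pUC-type origin with ampicillin selection from the AmpR (β-lactamase) cassette, and it also carries an f1 origin for single-stranded DNA production. For selection in mammalian cells, an SV40 enhancer/early promoter drives the neomycin phosphotransferase gene, followed by an SV40 polyadenylation signal, which allows G418 selection of stable transfectants.

The payload is a roughly 620 bp insert placed between the CMV immediate-early enhancer/promoter and the bovine growth hormone polyadenylation signal, with a T7 promoter lying just upstream of the coding region. The annotated features show an HA epitope tag immediately ahead of the sortase coding sequence, consistent with the catalogue entry placing the tag at the N-terminal side of the insert. The construct name indicates a plasma-membrane targeting element ("PM-Cpalm", presumably a palmitoylation-type motif), but this element is not annotated in the feature table and the record does not describe it. Several short annotated fragments (HIV-1 LTR, ble, lacI) appear to be partial matches from automated annotation rather than functional parts.

Sortase A is a transpeptidase that cleaves an LPXTG-type sorting motif and joins the resulting acyl intermediate to an incoming nucleophile. Expressing the membrane-localised, HA-detectable enzyme supports sortase-mediated protein ligation inside living cells, the subject of the associated publication.
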