Addgene plasmid #50031: pcDNA3.1(-)-PM-Cpalm-HA-SrtA (pKS37)
Purpose: Expression of S. pyogenes SrtA at the plasma membrane in mammalian cells
Depositing lab: Hidde Ploegh. Depositing organization: Whitehead Institute for Biomedical Research. Publication: Protein ligation in living cells using sortase. Strijbis K, Spooner E, Ploegh HL. Traffic. 2012 Jun;13(6):780-9. doi: 10.1111/j.1600-0854.2012.01345.x. Epub 2012 Mar 23. PubMed 22348280.
Backbone
  Vector backbone: pcDNA3.1(-)
  Backbone manufacturer: Invtrogen
  Backbone size w/o insert (bp): 5500
  Total vector size (bp): 6000
  Vector type: Mammalian Expression
  Selectable markers: Neomycin (select with G418)
Growth in bacteria
  Bacterial resistance: Ampicillin, 100 μg/mL
  Growth temperature: 37°C
  Growth strain: DH5alpha
  Copy number: Unknown
Gene/Insert
  Gene/Insert name: PM-SrtA(strep)
  Species: Streptococcus pyogenes
  Insert size (bp): 622
  Promoter: pCMV
  Tag / fusion protein: C-HA (N terminal on insert)
  Cloning method: Restriction Enzyme; 5′ cloning site XbaI (destroyed during cloning); 3′ cloning site EcoRI (destroyed during cloning)
  Sequencing primers: 5′ TAATACGACTCACTATAGGG; 3′ TAGAAGGCACAGTCGAGG
Terms and licenses: Academic/Nonprofit Terms; Industry Terms: Not Available to Industry
How to cite: pcDNA3.1(-)-PM-Cpalm-HA-SrtA (pKS37) was a gift from Hidde Ploegh (Addgene plasmid # 50031 ; http://n2t.net/addgene:50031 ; RRID:Addgene_50031)
