>Addgene plasmid #50031 | pcDNA3.1(-)-PM-Cpalm-HA-SrtA (pKS37) | addgene partial sequence | sequence record 76169 | CMV-F 5'-CGCAAATGGGCGGTAGGCGTG-3'
AGCAGAGCTCTCTGGCTAACTAGAGAACCCACTGCTTACTGGCTTATCGAAATTAATACGACTCACTATA
GGGAGACCCAAGCTGGCTAGCGTTTAAACGGGCCCTCTAGAGCCACCATGGGATGTATAAAATCAAAAGG
GAAAGACAGCGCGGGAGCAATCGATGCCTACCCATACGACGTACCAGACTACGCACATAGTGCTGGTGGA
TCCGTCTTGCAAGCACAAATGGCGGCTCAGCAACTTCCTGTTATAGGGGGCATTGCCATACCAGAGCTTG
GCATTAATTTACCAATTTTTAAAGGTTTAGGAAATACTGAGCTTATTTATGGCGCAGGAACGATGAAAGA
AGAACAAGTTATGGGAGGAGAAAATAATTATTCTCTTGCCAGTCATCATATTTTTGGAATTACAGGTTCA
TCTCAAATGCTCTTTTCGCCGCTTGAAAGAGCACAAAATGGGATGTCCATCTATTTAACAGATAAAGAAA
AAATTTACGAATACATCATAAAAGATGTTTTCACGGTAGCTCCTGAACGCGTTGATGTTATCGATGATAC
AGCTGGTCTCAAAGAAGTGACTTTAGTGACTTGTACAGATATCGAAGCAACAGAACGTATTATTGTCAAA
GGAGAACTAAAAACAGAATACGACTTTGATAAAGCGCCCGCCGATGTATTGAAAGCTTTTAATCATTCTT
ATAACCAAGTATCTACCTAGGAATTCCACCACACTGGACTAGTGGATCCGAGCTCGGTACCAAGCTTAAG
TTTAAACCGCTGATCAGCCTCGACTGTGCCTTCTAGTTGCCAGCCATCTGTTGTTTGCCCCTCCCCCGTG
CCTTCCTTGACCCTGGAAGGTGCCACTCCCACTGTCCTTTCCTAATAAAATGAGGAAATTGCATCGCATT
GTCTGAGTA
